Addgene plasmid #129376: pRSET-QUEEN 7mu R126A
Purpose: mutant of QUEEN-7mu
Depositing lab: Yasushi Okada. Depositing organization: RIKEN Center for Biosystems Dynamics Research, Kobe. Publication: Live cell imaging of metabolic heterogeneity by quantitative fluorescent ATP indicator protein, QUEEN-37C. Yaginuma H, Okada Y. bioRxiv 2021.10.08.463131 10.1101/2021.10.08.463131.
Backbone
  Vector backbone: pRSET B
  Vector type: Bacterial Expression
Growth in bacteria
  Bacterial resistance: Ampicillin, 100 μg/mL
  Growth temperature: 37°C
  Growth strain: DH5alpha
  Copy number: High Copy
Gene/Insert
  Gene/Insert name: QUEEN 7mu R126A
  Species: Synthetic
  Cloning method: Restriction Enzyme; 5′ cloning site Unknown (unknown if destroyed)
Terms and licenses: Academic/Nonprofit Terms; Industry Terms: Not Available to Industry
Depositor comments: Depositor Adm #1227 . Please visit https://www.biorxiv.org/content/10.1101/2021.10.08.463131v1 for bioRxiv preprint.
How to cite: pRSET-QUEEN 7mu R126A was a gift from Yasushi Okada (Addgene plasmid # 129376 ; http://n2t.net/addgene:129376 ; RRID:Addgene_129376)
