[The description below was written by a language model from this plasmid's Addgene catalogue record and pLannotate feature annotations shown in this document.]
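Description:
pRSET-QUEEN 7mu R126A is a roughly 4 kb bacterial expression plasmid built on the pRSET B backbone. It is maintained in E. coli at high copy through a ColE1/pUC-type origin and selected with ampicillin via the β-lactamase (AmpR) gene and its own promoter. An f1 phage origin is also present, which in principle allows single-stranded DNA production. Short lacZα and lacI fragments in the annotation appear to be backbone remnants rather than functional genes.

The expression cassette is driven by the T7 promoter with the T7 gene 10 ribosome binding site and closed by the T7 terminator, so expression requires a host that supplies T7 RNA polymerase. The open reading frame begins with the standard pRSET N-terminal leader: a short match annotated as a capTEV fragment (consistent with the 6xHis portion), the T7 gene 10 leader tag, and the Xpress epitope with its enterokinase cleavage site. This leader allows affinity purification, detection and tag removal. The synthetic insert follows. It consists of a fragment of the bacterial F-type ATP synthase epsilon subunit (atpC, matching Geobacillus/Bacillus PS3 sequences), then a full GFP-derived coding region annotated as cEGFP, then a second short atpC fragment. This places the fluorescent protein inside the ATP-binding epsilon subunit, the layout expected for a single-fluorophore ATP indicator of the QUEEN family.

The record describes the construct only as a mutant of QUEEN-7mu carrying the R126A substitution and does not state the effect of this change. The associated work concerns quantitative fluorescent ATP indicators for live-cell imaging, so this plasmid most plausibly serves for recombinant production and in vitro characterisation of the variant.
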