Features (pLannotate 1.2.2; 16 found; start..end, strand, type, name):
      1..19      +  promoter       T7 promoter: promoter for bacteriophage T7 RNA polymerase
     51..73      +  RBS            RBS: efficient ribosome binding site from bacteriophage T7 gene 10 (Olins and Rangwala, 1989)
     93..113     +  CDS            capTEV™ (fragment): composite tag for in vivo biotinylation, TEV protease cleavage, and 6xHis tagging
    114..146     +  CDS            T7 tag (gene 10 leader): leader peptide from bacteriophage T7 gene 10 promotes efficient translation in E. coli
    150..173     +  CDS            Xpress™ tag: Xpress™ epitope tag, including an enterokinase recognition and cleavage site
    180..500     +  CDS            atpC (fragment): ATPE_GEOKA - Experimental evidence at protein level: Swiss-Prot protein existence level 1. Produces ATP from ADP in the presence of a proton gradient across the membrane. From Geobacillus kaustophilus (strain HTA426).
    519..1241    +  CDS            cEGFP: cEGFP is a basic (constitutively fluorescent) green fluorescent protein published in 2008, derived from Aequorea victoria.
   1248..1319    +  CDS            atpC (fragment): ATPE_BACP3 - Experimental evidence at protein level: Swiss-Prot protein existence level 1. Produces ATP from ADP in the presence of a proton gradient across the membrane. From Bacillus sp. (strain PS3).
   1340..1389    +  CDS            SET1 (fragment): solubility-enhancement tag derived from T7 phage gene 10B
   1397..1444    +  terminator     T7 terminator: transcription terminator for bacteriophage T7 RNA polymerase
   1470..1536    +  CDS            lacZα (fragment): LacZα fragment of β-galactosidase; lacZ fragment
   1541..1969    +  rep_origin     f1 ori (sequence partly withheld): f1 bacteriophage origin of replication; arrow indicates direction of (+) strand synthesis
   2022..2126    +  promoter       AmpR promoter: bla
   2127..2987    +  CDS            AmpR: β-lactamase; bla; confers resistance to ampicillin, carbenicillin, and related antibiotics
   3158..3746    +  rep_origin     ori: high-copy-number ColE1/pMB1/pBR322/pUC origin of replication
   3929..3982    +  CDS            lacI (fragment): lac repressor; lacI; The lac repressor binds to the lac operator to inhibit transcription in E. coli. This inhibition can be relieved by adding lactose or isopropyl-β-D-thiogalactopyranoside (IPTG).
>Addgene plasmid #129376 | pRSET-QUEEN 7mu R126A | addgene full sequence | sequence record 260018 | Addgene NGS Result
TAATACGACTCACTATAGGGAGACCACAACGGTTTCCCTCTAGAAATAATTTTGTTTAACTTTAAGAAGG
AGATATACATATGCGGGGTTCTCATCATCATCATCATCATGGTATGGCTAGCATGACTGGTGGACAGCAA
ATGGGTCGGGATCTGTACGACGATGACGATAAGGATCCGATGAAAACGATCCACGTGAGCGTCACTACTC
CTGATGGCCCGGTGTACGAAGACGATGTTGAAATGGTCAGCGTCAAAGCGAAAAGCGGCGAGCTCGGCAT
TTTGCCGGGGCACATTCCGCTTAAGGCCCCGCTCGAGATCAGCGCGGCCCGGCTGAAAAAAGGCGGCAAA
ACGCAATACATTGCCGTCAGCGGCGGCAATTTGGAAGTCCGCCCGGACAAAGTGACGATTAACGCTCAAG
CTGCTGAACGGGCGGAGGACATTGACGTCCTCCGCGCCAAAGCGGCGAAAGAGCGGGCGGAGCGCCGCCT
GCAAAGCCAGACCCGTTACAACAGCCACAACGTCTATATCATGGCCGACAAGCAGAAGAACGGCATCAAG
GTGAACTTCAAGATCCGCCACAACATCGAGGACGGCAGCGTGCAGCTCGCCGACCACTACCAGCAGAACA
CCCCCATCGGCGACGGCCCCGTGCTGCTGCCCGACAACCACTACCTGAGCACCCAGTCCAAGCTGAGCAA
AGACCCCAACGAGAAGCGCGATCACATGGTCCTGCTGGAGTTCGTGACCGCCGCCGGGATCACTCTCGGC
ATGGACGAGCTGTACAAGGGTGGCACCGGAGGGAGCATGGTGAGCAAGGGCGAGGAGCTGTTCACCGGGG
TGGTGCCCATCCTGGTCGAGCTGGACGGCGACGTAAACGGCCACAAGTTCAGCGTGTCCGGCGAGGGCGA
GGGCGATGCCACCTACGGCAAGCTGACCCTGAAGTTCATCTGCACCACCGGCAAGCTGCCCGTGCCCTGG
CCCACCCTCGTGACCACCCTGACCTACGGCGTGCAGTGCTTCAGCCGCTACCCCGACCACATGAAGCAGC
ACGACTTCTTCAAGTCCGCCATGCCCGAAGGCTACGTCCAGGAGCGCACCATCTTCTTCAAGGACGACGG
CAACTACAAGACCCGCGCCGAGGTGAAGTTCGAGGGCGACACCCTGGTGAACCGCATCGAGCTGAAGGGC
ATCGACTTCAAGGAGGACGGCAACATCCTGGGGCACAAGCTGGAGTACAACCTGGGTGACATCGACTTCA
AACGGGCCGAACTGGCGTTAAAACGCGCCATGAACGCTTTGAGCGTTGCGGAAATGAAGTGAATTCGAAG
CTTGATCCGGCTGCTAACAAAGCCCGAAAGGAAGCTGAGTTGGCTGCTGCCACCGCTGAGCAATAACTAG
CATAACCCCTTGGGGCCTCTAAACGGGTCTTGAGGGGTTTTTTGCTGAAAGGAGGAACTATATCCGGATC
TGGCGTAATAGCGAAGAGGCCCGCACCGATCGCCCTTCCCAACAGTTGCGCAGCCTGAATGGCGAATGGG
[124 nt withheld, positions 1541-1664]
C
[91 nt withheld, positions 1666-1756]
A
[49 nt withheld, positions 1758-1806]
CCTTTGACGTTGGAGTCCACGTTCTTT
[37 nt withheld, positions 1834-1870]
ACCCTATCTCGGTCTATTCTTTTGATTTATAAGGGATTTTGCCGATTTCGGCCTATTGGTTAAAAAATGA
GCTGATTTAACAAAAATTTAACGCGAATTTTAACAAAATATTAACGCTTACAATTTAGGTGGCACTTTTC
GGGGAAATGTGCGCGGAACCCCTATTTGTTTATTTTTCTAAATACATTCAAATATGTATCCGCTCATGAG
ACAATAACCCTGATAAATGCTTCAATAATATTGAAAAAGGAAGAGTATGAGTATTCAACATTTCCGTGTC
GCCCTTATTCCCTTTTTTGCGGCATTTTGCCTTCCTGTTTTTGCTCACCCAGAAACGCTGGTGAAAGTAA
AAGATGCTGAAGATCAGTTGGGTGCACGAGTGGGTTACATCGAACTGGATCTCAACAGCGGTAAGATCCT
TGAGAGTTTTCGCCCCGAAGAACGTTTTCCAATGATGAGCACTTTTAAAGTTCTGCTATGTGGCGCGGTA
TTATCCCGTATTGACGCCGGGCAAGAGCAACTCGGTCGCCGCATACACTATTCTCAGAATGACTTGGTTG
AGTACTCACCAGTCACAGAAAAGCATCTTACGGATGGCATGACAGTAAGAGAATTATGCAGTGCTGCCAT
AACCATGAGTGATAACACTGCGGCCAACTTACTTCTGACAACGATCGGAGGACCGAAGGAGCTAACCGCT
TTTTTGCACAACATGGGGGATCATGTAACTCGCCTTGATCGTTGGGAACCGGAGCTGAATGAAGCCATAC
CAAACGACGAGCGTGACACCACGATGCCTGTAGCAATGGCAACAACGTTGCGCAAACTATTAACTGGCGA
ACTACTTACTCTAGCTTCCCGGCAACAATTAATAGACTGGATGGAGGCGGATAAAGTTGCAGGACCACTT
CTGCGCTCGGCCCTTCCGGCTGGCTGGTTTATTGCTGATAAATCTGGAGCCGGTGAGCGTGGGTCTCGCG
GTATCATTGCAGCACTGGGGCCAGATGGTAAGCCCTCCCGTATCGTAGTTATCTACACGACGGGGAGTCA
GGCAACTATGGATGAACGAAATAGACAGATCGCTGAGATAGGTGCCTCACTGATTAAGCATTGGTAACTG
TCAGACCAAGTTTACTCATATATACTTTAGATTGATTTAAAACTTCATTTTTAATTTAAAAGGATCTAGG
TGAAGATCCTTTTTGATAATCTCATGACCAAAATCCCTTAACGTGAGTTTTCGTTCCACTGAGCGTCAGA
CCCCGTAGAAAAGATCAAAGGATCTTCTTGAGATCCTTTTTTTCTGCGCGTAATCTGCTGCTTGCAAACA
AAAAAACCACCGCTACCAGCGGTGGTTTGTTTGCCGGATCAAGAGCTACCAACTCTTTTTCCGAAGGTAA
CTGGCTTCAGCAGAGCGCAGATACCAAATACTGTTCTTCTAGTGTAGCCGTAGTTAGGCCACCACTTCAA
GAACTCTGTAGCACCGCCTACATACCTCGCTCTGCTAATCCTGTTACCAGTGGCTGCTGCCAGTGGCGAT
AAGTCGTGTCTTACCGGGTTGGACTCAAGACGATAGTTACCGGATAAGGCGCAGCGGTCGGGCTGAACGG
GGGGTTCGTGCACACAGCCCAGCTTGGAGCGAACGACCTACACCGAACTGAGATACCTACAGCGTGAGCT
ATGAGAAAGCGCCACGCTTCCCGAAGGGAGAAAGGCGGACAGGTATCCGGTAAGCGGCAGGGTCGGAACA
GGAGAGCGCACGAGGGAGCTTCCAGGGGGAAACGCCTGGTATCTTTATAGTCCTGTCGGGTTTCGCCACC
TCTGACTTGAGCGTCGATTTTTGTGATGCTCGTCAGGGGGGCGGAGCCTATGGAAAAACGCCAGCAACGC
GGCCTTTTTACGGTTCCTGGCCTTTTGCTGGCCTTTTGCTCACATGTTCTTTCCTGCGTTATCCCCTGAT
TCTGTGGATAACCGTATTACCGCCTTTGAGTGAGCTGATACCGCTCGCCGCAGCCGAACGACCGAGCGCA
GCGAGTCAGTGAGCGAGGAAGCGGAAGAGCGCCCAATACGCAAACCGCCTCTCCCCGCGCGTTGGCCGAT
TCATTAATGCAGGATCTCGATCCCGCGAAAT
